>Addgene plasmid #153399 | lvl0 sfGFP CTAG | addgene full sequence | sequence record 314900 | Addgene NGS Result
AGTAAGCTTTGAGACCCTGCAGTCCGGCAAAAAAGGGCAAGGTGTCACCACCCTGCCCTTTTTCTTTAAA
ACCGAAAAGATTACTTCGCGTTATGCAGGCTTCCTCGCTCACTGACTCGCTGCGCTCGGTCGTTCGGCTG
CGGCGAGCGGTATCAGCTCACTCAAAGGCGGTAATACGGTTATCCACAGAATCAGGGGATAACGCAGGAA
AGAACATGTGAGCAAAAGGCCAGCAAAAGGCCAGGAACCGTAAAAAGGCCGCGTTGCTGGCGTTTTTCCA
CAGGCTCCGCCCCCCTGACGAGCATCACAAAAATCGACGCTCAAGTCAGAGGTGGCGAAACCCGACAGGA
CTATAAAGATACCAGGCGTTTCCCCCTGGAAGCTCCCTCGTGCGCTCTCCTGTTCCGACCCTGCCGCTTA
CCGGATACCTGTCCGCCTTTCTCCCTTCGGGAAGCGTGGCGCTTTCTCATAGCTCACGCTGTAGGTATCT
CAGTTCGGTGTAGGTCGTTCGCTCCAAGCTGGGCTGTGTGCACGAACCCCCCGTTCAGCCCGACCGCTGC
GCCTTATCCGGTAACTATCGTCTTGAGTCCAACCCGGTAAGACACGACTTATCGCCACTGGCAGCAGCCA
CTGGTAACAGGATTAGCAGAGCGAGGTATGTAGGCGGTGCTACAGAGTTCTTGAAGTGGTGGCCTAACTA
CGGCTACACTAGAAGAACAGTATTTGGTATCTGCGCTCTGCTGAAGCCAGTTACCTTCGGAAAAAGAGTT
GGTAGCTCTTGATCCGGCAAACAAACCACCGCTGGTAGCGGTGGTTTTTTTGTTTGCAAGCAGCAGATTA
CGCGCAGAAAAAAAGGATCTCAAGAAGATCCTTTGATCTTTTCTACGGGGTCTGACGCTCAGTGGAACGA
AAACTCACGTTAAGGGATTTTGGTCATGAGATTATCAAAAAGGATCTTCACCTAGATCCTTTTAAATTAA
AAATGAAGTTTTAAATCAATCTAAAGTATATATGAGTAAACTTGGTCTGACAGCTCGAGGCTTGGATTCT
CACCAATAAAAAACGCCCGGCGGCAACCGAGCGTTCTGAACAAATCCAGATGGAGTTCTGAGGTCATTAC
TGGATCTATCAACAGGAGTCCAAGCGAGCTCGATATCAAATTACGCCCCGCCCTGCCACTCATCGCAGTA
CTGTTGTAATTCATTAAGCATTCTGCCGACATGGAAGCCATCACAAACGGCATGATGAACCTGAATCGCC
AGCGGCATCAGCACCTTGTCGCCTTGCGTATAATATTTGCCCATGGTGAAAACGGGGGCGAAGAAGTTGT
CCATATTGGCCACGTTTAAATCAAAACTGGTGAAACTCACCCAGGGATTGGCTGAGACGAAAAACATATT
CTCAATAAACCCTTTAGGGAAATAGGCCAGGTTTTCACCGTAACACGCCACATCTTGCGAATATATGTGT
AGAAACTGCCGGAAATCGTCGTGGTATTCACTCCAGAGCGATGAAAACGTTTCAGTTTGCTCATGGAAAA
CGGTGTAACAAGGGTGAACACTATCCCATATCACCAGCTCACCGTCTTTCATTGCCATACGAAATTCCGG
ATGAGCATTCATCAGGCGGGCAAGAATGTGAATAAAGGCCGGATAAAACTTGTGCTTATTTTTCTTTACG
GTCTTTAAAAAGGCCGTAATATCCAGCTGAACGGTCTGGTTATAGGTACATTGAGCAACTGACTGAAATG
CCTCAAAATGTTCTTTACGATGCCATTGGGATATATCAACGGTGGTATATCCAGTGATTTTTTTCTCCAT
TTTAGCTTCCTTAGCTCCTGAAAATCTCGATAACTCAAAAAATACGCCCGGTAGTGATCTTATTTCATTA
TGGTGAAAGTTGGAACCTCTTACGTGCCCGATCAACTCGAGTGCCACCTGACGTCTAAGAAACCATTATT
ATCATGACATTAACCTATAAAAATAGGCGTATCACGAGGCAGAATTTCAGATAAAAAAAATCCTTAGCTT
TCGCTAAGGATGATTTCTGGAATTCGGTCTCTTTCGGTGAGCAAGGGCGAGGAGCTGTTCACCGGGGTGG
TGCCCATCCTGGTCGAGCTGGACGGCGACGTAAACGGCCACAAGTTCAGCGTGAGAGGCGAGGGCGAGGG
CGATGCCACCAACGGCAAGCTGACCCTGAAGTTCATCTGCACCACCGGCAAGCTGCCCGTGCCCTGGCCC
ACCCTCGTGACCACCCTGACCTACGGCGTGCAGTGCTTCAGCCGCTACCCCGACCACATGAAGCAGCACG
ACTTCTTCAAGTCCGCCATGCCCGAAGGCTACGTCCAGGAGCGCACCATCTCTTTCAAGGACGACGGCAC
TTACAAGACCCGCGCCGAGGTGAAGTTCGAGGGCGACACCCTGGTGAACCGCATCGAGCTGAAGGGCATC
GACTTCAAGGAGGACGGCAACATCCTGGGGCACAAGCTGGAGTACAACTTCAACAGCCACAACGTCTATA
TCACTGCCGACAAGCAGAAGAACGGCATCAAGGCCAACTTCAAGATCCGCCACAACGTTGAGGACGGCAG
CGTGCAGCTCGCCGACCACTACCAGCAGAACACCCCCATCGGCGACGGCCCCGTGCTGCTGCCCGACAAC
CACTACCTGAGCACCCAGTCCGTTCTGAGCAAAGACCCCAACGAGAAGCGCGATCACATGGTCCTGCTGG
AGTTCGTGACCGCCGCCGGGATCACTCTCGGCATGGACGAGCTGTACA
Features (pLannotate 1.2.2; 7 found; start..end, strand, type, name):
     23..80      +  terminator     his operon terminator: This putative transcriptin terminator from the E. coli his operon has a 2-bp deletion introduced during synthesis. Its efficiency has not been determined.
    275..863     -  rep_origin     ori: high-copy-number ColE1/pMB1/pBR322/pUC origin of replication
   1046..1140    -  terminator     lambda t0 terminator: transcription terminator from phage lambda
   1164..1820    -  CDS            cat: CAT_ECOLX - Experimental evidence at protein level: Swiss-Prot protein existence level 1. This enzyme is an effector of chloramphenicol resistance in bacteria. From Escherichia coli. This protein is used as a marker in many commonly used cloning vectors, such as pACYC184.
   1821..1918    -  promoter       cat promoter: promoter of the E. coli cat gene encoding chloramphenicol acetyltransferase
   2004..2047    -  terminator     bacterial terminator: putative bacterial transcription terminator
   2066..5       +  CDS            superfolder GFP (fragment) (across the origin): GFP variant that folds robustly even when fused to poorly folded proteins (Pédelacq et al., 2006) mammalian codon-optimized
