[The description below was written by a language model from this plasmid's Addgene catalogue record and pLannotate feature annotations shown in this document.]
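Description:
lvl0 sfGFP CTAG is a Level 0 standard-part plasmid from the Mobius Assembly for Plant Systems toolkit, built in the small mUAV (Mobius universal acceptor vector) backbone. It is a storage and donor vector for modular cloning, not a functional expression construct in its own right. Although catalogued as a plant expression vector, the annotated 2,778 nt sequence contains no plant promoter, plant terminator or T-DNA elements. It is propagated in E. coli through a high-copy ColE1/pUC-type origin and selected with chloramphenicol, using a cat gene driven by its own promoter and followed by the lambda t0 terminator.

The payload is a synthetic insert of about 725 bp encoding superfolder GFP, a GFP variant that folds robustly even when fused to poorly folding partners. The annotation software labels it as a fragment matching a mammalian codon-optimised version, and it spans the numbering origin of the circular sequence. The part was inserted through AarI sites that were destroyed during cloning, as is typical of Type IIS-based domestication. The "CTAG" in the name most likely denotes a C-terminal tag position in the assembly standard, meaning a part intended to be fused downstream of another coding sequence, though the record does not spell this out. Bacterial transcription terminators, including a his operon terminator and a putative terminator upstream of the insert, flank the cloning site and insulate the part from read-through transcription. The plasmid's expected use is as a building block combined with promoter, coding and terminator parts in higher-level assemblies to produce green fluorescent fusion or reporter transcription units for plants.
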