Addgene plasmid #153399: lvl0 sfGFP CTAG
Purpose: Green fluorescent protein CTAG
Depositing lab: Naomi Nakayama. Depositing organization: University of Edinburgh. Publication: Mobius Assembly for Plant Systems highlights promoter-terminator interaction in gene regulation. Andreou , Andreas I., Nirkko, Jessica , Ochoa-Villarreal, Marisol , Nakayama, Naomi. bioRxiv, March 31, 2021 10.1101/2021.03.31.437819.
Backbone
  Vector backbone: mUAV
  Backbone size w/o insert (bp): 2053
  Vector type: Plant Expression
Growth in bacteria
  Bacterial resistance: Chloramphenicol, 25 μg/mL
  Growth temperature: 37°C
  Growth strain: DH5alpha
  Copy number: High Copy
Gene/Insert
  Gene/Insert name: sfGFP CTAG
  Species: Synthetic
  Insert size (bp): 725
  Cloning method: Restriction Enzyme; 5′ cloning site AarI (destroyed during cloning); 3′ cloning site AarI (destroyed during cloning)
  Sequencing primers: 5′ tgccacctgacgtctaagaa; 3′ attaccgcctttgagtgagc
Terms and licenses: Academic/Nonprofit Terms; Industry Terms: Not Available to Industry
How to cite: lvl0 sfGFP CTAG was a gift from Naomi Nakayama (Addgene plasmid # 153399 ; http://n2t.net/addgene:153399 ; RRID:Addgene_153399)
